>Addgene plasmid #120513 | EF1a_MYC Thr58Ala_P2A_Hygro_Barcode | addgene full sequence | sequence record 234974 | Addgene NGS Result
GTCGACGGATCGGGAGATCTCCCGATCCCCTATGGTGCACTCTCAGTACAATCTGCTCTGATGCCGCATA
GTTAAGCCAGTATCTGCTCCCTGCTTGTGTGTTGGAGGTCGCTGAGTAGTGCGCGAGCAAAATTTAAGCT
ACAACAAGGCAAGGCTTGACCGACAATTGCATGAAGAATCTGCTTAGGGTTAGGCGTTTTGCGCTGCTTC
GCGATGTACGGGCCAGATATACGCGTTGACATTGATTATTGACTAGTTATTAATAGTAATCAATTACGGG
GTCATTAGTTCATAGCCCATATATGGAGTTCCGCGTTACATAACTTACGGTAAATGGCCCGCCTGGCTGA
CCGCCCAACGACCCCCGCCCATTGACGTCAATAATGACGTATGTTCCCATAGTAACGCCAATAGGGACTT
TCCATTGACGTCAATGGGTGGAGTATTTACGGTAAACTGCCCACTTGGCAGTACATCAAGTGTATCATAT
GCCAAGTACGCCCCCTATTGACGTCAATGACGGTAAATGGCCCGCCTGGCATTATGCCCAGTACATGACC
TTATGGGACTTTCCTACTTGGCAGTACATCTACGTATTAGTCATCGCTATTACCATGGTGATGCGGTTTT
GGCAGTACATCAATGGGCGTGGATAGCGGTTTGACTCACGGGGATTTCCAAGTCTCCACCCCATTGACGT
CAATGGGAGTTTGTTTTGGCACCAAAATCAACGGGACTTTCCAAAATGTCGTAACAACTCCGCCCCATTG
ACGCAAATGGGCGGTAGGCGTGTACGGTGGGAGGTCTATATAAGCAGCGCGTTTTGCCTGTACTGGGTCT
CTCTGGTTAGACCAGATCTGAGCCTGGGAGCTCTCTGGCTAACTAGGGAACCCACTGCTTAAGCCTCAAT
AAAGCTTGCCTTGAGTGCTTCAAGTAGTGTGTGCCCGTCTGTTGTGTGACTCTGGTAACTAGAGATCCCT
CAGACCCTTTTAGTCAGTGTGGAAAATCTCTAGCAGTGGCGCCCGAACAGGGACTTGAAAGCGAAAGGGA
AACCAGAGGAGCTCTCTCGACGCAGGACTCGGCTTGCTGAAGCGCGCACGGCAAGAGGCGAGGGGCGGCG
ACTGGTGAGTACGCCAAAAATTTTGACTAGCGGAGGCTAGAAGGAGAGAGATGGGTGCGAGAGCGTCAGT
ATTAAGCGGGGGAGAATTAGATCGCGATGGGAAAAAATTCGGTTAAGGCCAGGGGGAAAGAAAAAATATA
AATTAAAACATATAGTATGGGCAAGCAGGGAGCTAGAACGATTCGCAGTTAATCCTGGCCTGTTAGAAAC
ATCAGAAGGCTGTAGACAAATACTGGGACAGCTACAACCATCCCTTCAGACAGGATCAGAAGAACTTAGA
TCATTATATAATACAGTAGCAACCCTCTATTGTGTGCATCAAAGGATAGAGATAAAAGACACCAAGGAAG
CTTTAGACAAGATAGAGGAAGAGCAAAACAAAAGTAAGACCACCGCACAGCAAGCGGCCGCTGATCTTCA
GACCTGGAGGAGGAGATATGAGGGACAATTGGAGAAGTGAATTATATAAATATAAAGTAGTAAAAATTGA
ACCATTAGGAGTAGCACCCACCAAGGCAAAGAGAAGAGTGGTGCAGAGAGAAAAAAGAGCAGTGGGAATA
GGAGCTTTGTTCCTTGGGTTCTTGGGAGCAGCAGGAAGCACTATGGGCGCAGCGTCAATGACGCTGACGG
TACAGGCCAGACAATTATTGTCTGGTATAGTGCAGCAGCAGAACAATTTGCTGAGGGCTATTGAGGCGCA
ACAGCATCTGTTGCAACTCACAGTCTGGGGCATCAAGCAGCTCCAGGCAAGAATCCTGGCTGTGGAAAGA
TACCTAAAGGATCAACAGCTCCTGGGGATTTGGGGTTGCTCTGGAAAACTCATTTGCACCACTGCTGTGC
CTTGGAATGCTAGTTGGAGTAATAAATCTCTGGAACAGATTTGGAATCACACGACCTGGATGGAGTGGGA
CAGAGAAATTAACAATTACACAAGCTTAATACACTCCTTAATTGAAGAATCGCAAAACCAGCAAGAAAAG
AATGAACAAGAATTATTGGAATTAGATAAATGGGCAAGTTTGTGGAATTGGTTTAACATAACAAATTGGC
TGTGGTATATAAAATTATTCATAATGATAGTAGGAGGCTTGGTAGGTTTAAGAATAGTTTTTGCTGTACT
TTCTATAGTGAATAGAGTTAGGCAGGGATATTCACCATTATCGTTTCAGACCCACCTCCCAACCCCGAGG
GGACCCGACAGGCCCGAAGGAATAGAAGAAGAAGGTGGAGAGAGAGACAGAGACAGATCCATTCGATTAG
TGAACGGATCGGCACTGCGTGCGCCAATTCTGCAGACAAATGGCAGTATTCATCCACAATTTTAAAAGAA
AAGGGGGGATTGGGGGGTACAGTGCAGGGGAAAGAATAGTAGACATAATAGCAACAGACATACAAACTAA
AGAATTACAAAAACAAATTACAAAAATTCAAAATTTTCGGGTTTATTACAGGGACAGCAGAGATCCAGTT
TGGTTAATTAATCGATAAGCTTTGCAAAGATGGATAAAGTTTTAAACAGAGAGGAATCTTTGCAGCTAAT
GGACCTTCTAGGTCTTGAAAGGAGTGGGAATTGGCTCCGGTGCCCGTCAGTGGGCAGAGCGCACATCGCC
CACAGTCCCCGAGAAGTTGGGGGGAGGGGTCGGCAATTGAACCGGTGCCTAGAGAAGGTGGCGCGGGGTA
AACTGGGAAAGTGATGTCGTGTACTGGCTCCGCCTTTTTCCCGAGGGTGGGGGAGAACCGTATATAAGTG
CAGTAGTCGCCGTGAACGTTCTTTTTCGCAACGGGTTTGCCGCCAGAACACAGGTAAGTGCCGTGTGTGG
TTCCCGCGGGCCTGGCCTCTTTACGGGTTATGGCCCTTGCGTGCCTTGAATTACTTCCACCTGGCTGCAG
TACGTGATTCTTGATCCCGAGCTTCGGGTTGGAAGTGGGTGGGAGAGTTCGAGGCCTTGCGCTTAAGGAG
CCCCTTCGCCTCGTGCTTGAGTTGAGGCCTGGCCTGGGCGCTGGGGCCGCCGCGTGCGAATCTGGTGGCA
CCTTCGCGCCTGTCTCGCTGCTTTCGATAAGTCTCTAGCCATTTAAAATTTTTGATGACCTGCTGCGACG
CTTTTTTTCTGGCAAGATAGTCTTGTAAATGCGGGCCAAGATCTGCACACTGGTATTTCGGTTTTTGGGG
CCGCGGGCGGCGACGGGGCCCGTGCGTCCCAGCGCACATGTTCGGCGAGGCGGGGCCTGCGAGCGCGGCC
ACCGAGAATCGGACGGGGGTAGTCTCAAGCTGGCCGGCCTGCTCTGGTGCCTGGCCTCGCGCCGCCGTGT
ATCGCCCCGCCCTGGGCGGCAAGGCTGGCCCGGTCGGCACCAGTTGCGTGAGCGGAAAGATGGCCGCTTC
CCGGCCCTGCTGCAGGGAGCTCAAAATGGAGGACGCGGCGCTCGGGAGAGCGGGCGGGTGAGTCACCCAC
ACAAAGGAAAAGGGCCTTTCCGTCCTCAGCCGTCGCTTCATGTGACTCCACGGAGTACCGGGCGCCGTCC
AGGCACCTCGATTAGTTCTCGAGCTTTTGGAGTACGTCGTCTTTAGGTTGGGGGGAGGGGTTTTATGCGA
TGGAGTTTCCCCACACTGAGTGGGTGGAGACTGAAGTTAGGCCAGCTTGGCACTTGATGTAATTCTCCTT
GGAATTTGCCCTTTTTGAGTTTGGATCTTGGTTCATTCTCAAGCCTCAGACAGTGGTTCAAAGTTTTTTT
CTTCCATTTCAGGTGTCGTGAGGAATTAGCTTGGTACTAATACGACTCACTATAGGGAGACCCAAGCTGG
CTAGGTAAGCTTGATATCGAATTCCTGCAGCCCGGGGGATCCCGCCACCATGCCCCTCAACGTTAGCTTC
ACCAACAGGAACTATGACCTCGACTACGACTCGGTGCAGCCGTATTTCTACTGCGACGAGGAGGAGAACT
TCTACCAGCAGCAGCAGCAGAGCGAGCTGCAGCCCCCGGCGCCCAGCGAGGATATCTGGAAGAAATTCGA
GCTGCTGCCCGCCCCGCCCCTGTCCCCTAGCCGCCGCTCCGGGCTCTGCTCGCCCTCCTACGTTGCGGTC
ACACCCTTCTCCCTTCGGGGAGACAACGACGGCGGTGGCGGGAGCTTCTCCACGGCCGACCAGCTGGAGA
TGGTGACCGAGCTGCTGGGAGGAGACATGGTGAACCAGAGTTTCATCTGCGACCCGGACGACGAGACCTT
CATCAAAAACATCATCATCCAGGACTGTATGTGGAGCGGCTTCTCGGCCGCCGCCAAGCTCGTCTCAGAG
AAGCTGGCCTCCTACCAGGCTGCGCGCAAAGACAGCGGCAGCCCGAACCCCGCCCGCGGCCACAGCGTCT
GCTCCACCTCCAGCTTGTACCTGCAGGATCTGAGCGCCGCCGCCTCAGAGTGCATCGACCCCTCGGTGGT
CTTCCCCTACCCTCTCAACGACAGCAGCTCGCCCAAGTCCTGCGCCTCGCAAGACTCCAGCGCCTTCTCT
CCGTCCTCGGATTCTCTGCTCTCCTCGACGGAGTCCTCCCCGCAGGGCAGCCCCGAGCCCCTGGTGCTCC
ATGAGGAGACACCGCCCACCACCAGCAGCGACTCTGAGGAGGAACAAGAAGATGAGGAAGAAATCGATGT
TGTTTCTGTGGAAAAGAGGCAGGCTCCTGGCAAAAGGTCAGAGTCTGGATCACCTTCTGCTGGAGGCCAC
AGCAAACCTCCTCACAGCCCACTGGTCCTCAAGAGGTGCCACGTCTCCACACATCAGCACAACTACGCAG
CGCCTCCCTCCACTCGGAAGGACTATCCTGCTGCCAAGAGGGTCAAGTTGGACAGTGTCAGAGTCCTGAG
ACAGATCAGCAACAACCGAAAATGCACCAGCCCCAGGTCCTCGGACACCGAGGAGAATGTCAAGAGGCGA
ACACACAACGTCTTGGAGCGCCAGAGGAGGAACGAGCTAAAACGGAGCTTTTTTGCCCTGCGTGACCAGA
TCCCGGAGTTGGAAAACAATGAAAAGGCCCCCAAGGTAGTTATCCTTAAAAAAGCCACAGCATACATCCT
GTCCGTCCAAGCAGAGGAGCAAAAGCTCATTTCTGAAGAGGACTTGTTGCGGAAACGACGAGAACAGTTG
AAACACAAACTTGAACAGCTACGGAACTCTTGTGCGGGATCCGGCGCAACAAACTTCTCTCTGCTGAAAC
AAGCCGGAGATGTCGAAGAGAATCCTGGACCGATGAAAAAGCCTGAACTCACCGCGACGTCTGTCGAGAA
GTTTCTGATCGAAAAGTTCGACAGCGTCTCCGACCTGATGCAGCTCTCGGAGGGCGAAGAATCTCGTGCT
TTCAGCTTCGATGTAGGAGGGCGTGGATATGTCCTGCGGGTAAATAGCTGCGCCGATGGTTTCTACAAAG
ATCGTTATGTTTATCGGCACTTTGCATCGGCCGCGCTCCCGATTCCGGAAGTGCTTGACATTGGGGAATT
CAGCGAGAGCCTGACCTATTGCATCTCCCGCCGTGCACAGGGTGTCACGTTGCAAGACCTGCCTGAAACC
GAACTGCCCGCTGTTCTGCAGCCGGTCGCGGAGGCCATGGATGCGATCGCTGCGGCCGATCTTAGCCAGA
CGAGCGGGTTCGGCCCATTCGGACCGCAAGGAATCGGTCAATACACTACATGGCGTGATTTCATATGCGC
GATTGCTGATCCCCATGTGTATCACTGGCAAACTGTGATGGACGACACCGTCAGTGCGTCCGTCGCGCAG
GCTCTCGATGAGCTGATGCTTTGGGCCGAGGACTGCCCCGAAGTCCGGCACCTCGTGCACGCGGATTTCG
GCTCCAACAATGTCCTGACGGACAATGGCCGCATAACAGCGGTCATTGACTGGAGCGAGGCGATGTTCGG
GGATTCCCAATACGAGGTCGCCAACATCTTCTTCTGGAGGCCGTGGTTGGCTTGTATGGAGCAGCAGACG
CGCTACTTCGAGCGGAGGCATCCGGAGCTTGCAGGATCGCCGCGGCTCCGGGCGTATATGCTCCGCATTG
GTCTTGACCAACTCTATCAGAGCTTGGTTGACGGCAATTTCGATGATGCAGCTTGGGCGCAGGGTCGATG
CGACGCAATCGTCCGATCCGGAGCCGGGACTGTCGGGCGTACACAAATCGCCCGCAGAAGCGCGGCCGTC
TGGACCGATGGCTGTGTAGAAGTACTCGCCGATAGTGGAAACCGACGCCCCAGCACTCGTCCGAGGGCAA
AGGAATAAGTTAGAACTATTTCCTGGCTGTTACGCGCTGCGAACGTTTACCGAATTCTACTGACGGGCTT
GTTAAACAGTGAACCGCCCGCCCCACGACCCGCAGCGCCCGACCGAAAGGAGCGCACGACCCCATGCATC
GAACAAAAGAAAAGGGGGGACTGGAAGGGCTAATTCACTCCCAACGAAGACAAGATATCATAACTTCGTA
TAGCATACATTATACGAAGTTATCGGCTAGCTGGTCCGGACTGTACTGGGTCTCTCTGGTTAGACCAGAT
CTGAGCCTGGGAGCTCTCTGGCTAACTAGGGAACCCACTGCTTAAGCCTCAATAAAGCTTGCCTTGAGTG
CTTCAAGTAGTGTGTGCCCGTCTGTTGTGTGACTCTGGTAACTAGAGATCCCTCAGACCCTTTTAGTCAG
TGTGGAAAATCTCTAGCAGGGCCCGTTTAAACCCGCTGATCAGCCTCGACTGTGCCTTCTAGTTGCCAGC
CATCTGTTGTTTGCCCCTCCCCCGTGCCTTCCTTGACCCTGGAAGGTGCCACTCCCACTGTCCTTTCCTA
ATAAAATGAGGAAATTGCATCGCATTGTCTGAGTAGGTGTCATTCTATTCTGGGGGGTGGGGTGGGGCAG
GACAGCAAGGGGGAGGATTGGGAAGACAATAGCAGGCATGCTGGGGATGCGGTGGGCTCTATGGCTTCTG
AGGCGGAAAGAACCAGCTGGGGCTCTAGGGGGTATCCCC
[124 nt withheld, positions 7110-7233]
C
[91 nt withheld, positions 7235-7325]
A
[49 nt withheld, positions 7327-7375]
CCTTTGACGTTGGAGTCCACGTTCTTT
[37 nt withheld, positions 7403-7439]
ACCCTATCTCGGTCTATTCTTTTGATTTATAAGGGATTTTGCCGATTTCGGCCTATTGGTTAAAAAATGA
GCTGATTTAACAAAAATTTAACGCGAATTAATTCTGTGGAATGTGTGTCAGTTAGGGTGTGGAAAGTCCC
CAGGCTCCCCAGCAGGCAGAAGTATGCAAAGCATGCATCTCAATTAGTCAGCAACCAGGTGTGGAAAGTC
CCCAGGCTCCCCAGCAGGCAGAAGTATGCAAAGCATGCATCTCAATTAGTCAGCAACCATAGTCCCGCCC
CTAACTCCGCCCATCCCGCCCCTAACTCCGCCCAGTTCCGCCCATTCTCCGCCCCATGGCTGACTAATTT
TTTTTATTTATGCAGAGGCCGAGGCCGCCTCTGCCTCTGAGCTATTCCAGAAGTAGTGAGGAGGCTTTTT
TGGAGGCCTAGGCTTTTGCAAAAAGCTCCCGGGAGCTTGTATATCCATTTTCGGATCTGATCAGCACGTG
TTGACAATTAATCATCGGCATAGTATATCGGCATAGTATAATACGACAAGGTGAGGAACTAAACCATGGC
CAAGTTGACCAGTGCCGTTCCGGTGCTCACCGCGCGCGACGTCGCCGGAGCGGTCGAGTTCTGGACCGAC
CGGCTCGGGTTCTCCCGGGACTTCGTGGAGGACGACTTCGCCGGTGTGGTCCGGGACGACGTGACCCTGT
TCATCAGCGCGGTCCAGGACCAGGTGGTGCCGGACAACACCCTGGCCTGGGTGTGGGTGCGCGGCCTGGA
CGAGCTGTACGCCGAGTGGTCGGAGGTCGTGTCCACGAACTTCCGGGACGCCTCCGGGCCGGCCATGACC
GAGATCGGCGAGCAGCCGTGGGGGCGGGAGTTCGCCCTGCGCGACCCGGCCGGCAACTGCGTGCACTTCG
TGGCCGAGGAGCAGGACTGACACGTGCTACGAGATTTCGATTCCACCGCCGCCTTCTATGAAAGGTTGGG
CTTCGGAATCGTTTTCCGGGACGCCGGCTGGATGATCCTCCAGCGCGGGGATCTCATGCTGGAGTTCTTC
GCCCACCCCAACTTGTTTATTGCAGCTTATAATGGTTACAAATAAAGCAATAGCATCACAAATTTCACAA
ATAAAGCATTTTTTTCACTGCATTCTAGTTGTGGTTTGTCCAAACTCATCAATGTATCTTATCATGTCTG
TATACCGTCGACCTCTAGCTAGAGCTTGGCGTAATCATGGTCATAGCTGTTTCCTGTGTGAAATTGTTAT
CCGCTCACAATTCCACACAACATACGAGCCGGAAGCATAAAGTGTAAAGCCTGGGGTGCCTAATGAGTGA
GCTAACTCACATTAATTGCGTTGCGCTCACTGCCCGCTTTCCAGTCGGGAAACCTGTCGTGCCAGCTGCA
TTAATGAATCGGCCAACGCGCGGGGAGAGGCGGTTTGCGTATTGGGCGCTCTTCCGCTTCCTCGCTCACT
GACTCGCTGCGCTCGGTCGTTCGGCTGCGGCGAGCGGTATCAGCTCACTCAAAGGCGGTAATACGGTTAT
CCACAGAATCAGGGGATAACGCAGGAAAGAACATGTGAGCAAAAGGCCAGCAAAAGGCCAGGAACCGTAA
AAAGGCCGCGTTGCTGGCGTTTTTCCATAGGCTCCGCCCCCCTGACGAGCATCACAAAAATCGACGCTCA
AGTCAGAGGTGGCGAAACCCGACAGGACTATAAAGATACCAGGCGTTTCCCCCTGGAAGCTCCCTCGTGC
GCTCTCCTGTTCCGACCCTGCCGCTTACCGGATACCTGTCCGCCTTTCTCCCTTCGGGAAGCGTGGCGCT
TTCTCATAGCTCACGCTGTAGGTATCTCAGTTCGGTGTAGGTCGTTCGCTCCAAGCTGGGCTGTGTGCAC
GAACCCCCCGTTCAGCCCGACCGCTGCGCCTTATCCGGTAACTATCGTCTTGAGTCCAACCCGGTAAGAC
ACGACTTATCGCCACTGGCAGCAGCCACTGGTAACAGGATTAGCAGAGCGAGGTATGTAGGCGGTGCTAC
AGAGTTCTTGAAGTGGTGGCCTAACTACGGCTACACTAGAAGAACAGTATTTGGTATCTGCGCTCTGCTG
AAGCCAGTTACCTTCGGAAAAAGAGTTGGTAGCTCTTGATCCGGCAAACAAACCACCGCTGGTAGCGGTG
GTTTTTTTGTTTGCAAGCAGCAGATTACGCGCAGAAAAAAAGGATCTCAAGAAGATCCTTTGATCTTTTC
TACGGGGTCTGACGCTCAGTGGAACGAAAACTCACGTTAAGGGATTTTGGTCATGAGATTATCAAAAAGG
ATCTTCACCTAGATCCTTTTAAATTAAAAATGAAGTTTTAAATCAATCTAAAGTATATATGAGTAAACTT
GGTCTGACAGTTACCAATGCTTAATCAGTGAGGCACCTATCTCAGCGATCTGTCTATTTCGTTCATCCAT
AGTTGCCTGACTCCCCGTCGTGTAGATAACTACGATACGGGAGGGCTTACCATCTGGCCCCAGTGCTGCA
ATGATACCGCGAGACCCACGCTCACCGGCTCCAGATTTATCAGCAATAAACCAGCCAGCCGGAAGGGCCG
AGCGCAGAAGTGGTCCTGCAACTTTATCCGCCTCCATCCAGTCTATTAATTGTTGCCGGGAAGCTAGAGT
AAGTAGTTCGCCAGTTAATAGTTTGCGCAACGTTGTTGCCATTGCTACAGGCATCGTGGTGTCACGCTCG
TCGTTTGGTATGGCTTCATTCAGCTCCGGTTCCCAACGATCAAGGCGAGTTACATGATCCCCCATGTTGT
GCAAAAAAGCGGTTAGCTCCTTCGGTCCTCCGATCGTTGTCAGAAGTAAGTTGGCCGCAGTGTTATCACT
CATGGTTATGGCAGCACTGCATAATTCTCTTACTGTCATGCCATCCGTAAGATGCTTTTCTGTGACTGGT
GAGTACTCAACCAAGTCATTCTGAGAATAGTGTATGCGGCGACCGAGTTGCTCTTGCCCGGCGTCAATAC
GGGATAATACCGCGCCACATAGCAGAACTTTAAAAGTGCTCATCATTGGAAAACGTTCTTCGGGGCGAAA
ACTCTCAAGGATCTTACCGCTGTTGAGATCCAGTTCGATGTAACCCACTCGTGCACCCAACTGATCTTCA
GCATCTTTTACTTTCACCAGCGTTTCTGGGTGAGCAAAAACAGGAAGGCAAAATGCCGCAAAAAAGGGAA
TAAGGGCGACACGGAAATGTTGAATACTCATACTCTTCCTTTTTCAATATTATTGAAGCATTTATCAGGG
TTATTGTCTCATGAGCGGATACATATTTGAATGTATTTAGAAAAATAAACAAATAGGGGTTCCGCGCACA
TTTCCCCGAAAAGTGCCACCTGAC
Features (pLannotate 1.2.2; 33 found; start..end, strand, type, name):
     31..83      -  misc_feature   bom (fragment): basis of mobility region from pBR322
    238..617     +  enhancer       CMV enhancer: human cytomegalovirus immediate early enhancer
    618..817     +  promoter       CMV promoter: human cytomegalovirus (CMV) immediate early promoter
    835..1015    +  LTR            5' LTR (truncated): truncated 5' long terminal repeat (LTR) from HIV-1
   1062..1187    +  misc_feature   HIV-1 Ψ: packaging signal of human immunodeficiency virus type 1
   1171..1534    +  CDS            HIV-1 gag (fragment): gag protein from human immunodeficiency virus 1; gag
   1680..1913    +  misc_feature   RRE: The Rev response element (RRE) of HIV-1 allows for Rev-dependent mRNA export from the nucleus to the cytoplasm.
   2290..2390    +  CDS            Rev (fragment): human immunodeficiency virus 1 (HIV-1) Rev protein; rev; enhances nuclear export of unspliced and incompletely spliced viral mRNAs
   2440..2557    +  misc_feature   cPPT/CTS: central polypurine tract and central termination sequence of HIV-1
   2620..2686    +  CDS            small t antigen (fragment): SV40 (simian virus 40) small t antigen
   2693..3871    +  promoter       EF-1α promoter: strong constitutive promoter for human elongation factor EF-1α
   3888..3906    +  promoter       T7 promoter: promoter for bacteriophage T7 RNA polymerase
   3926..3962    -  misc_feature   MCS (fragment): pBluescript multiple cloning site
   3970..5286    +  CDS            c-Myc: human c-Myc proto-oncogene
   5353..6375    +  CDS            hph: KHYB_ECOLX - Experimental evidence at protein level: Swiss-Prot protein existence level 1. The aminoglycoside phosphotransferases achieve inactivation of their antibiotic substrates by phosphorylation. Only phosphorylates hygromycin and closely related compounds such as demethyl analogs and destomycin. From Escherichia coli.
   6459..6572    +  CDS            nef (fragment): NEF_HV1LA - Experimental evidence at protein level: Swiss-Prot protein existence level 1. Extracellular Nef protein targets CD4(+) T-lymphocytes for apoptosis by interacting with CXCR4 surface receptors. From Human immunodeficiency virus type 1 group M subtype B (isolate Lai) (HIV-1).
   6570..6603    +  protein_bind   loxP: Cre-mediated recombination occurs in the 8-bp core sequence (GCATACAT). Cre recombinase
   6628..6808    +  LTR            5' LTR (truncated): truncated 5' long terminal repeat (LTR) from HIV-1
   6840..7064    +  polyA_signal   bGH poly(A) signal: bovine growth hormone polyadenylation signal
   7068..7089    +  promoter       SV40 promoter (fragment): SV40 enhancer and early promoter
   7110..7538    +  rep_origin     f1 ori (sequence partly withheld): f1 bacteriophage origin of replication; arrow indicates direction of (+) strand synthesis
   7552..7881    +  promoter       SV40 promoter: SV40 enhancer and early promoter
   7929..7976    +  promoter       EM7 promoter: synthetic bacterial promoter&nbsp
   7995..8369    +  CDS            BleoR: antibiotic-binding protein; Sh ble from Streptoalloteichus hindustanus; confers resistance to bleomycin, phleomycin, and Zeocin™
   8379..8504    +  CDS            ble (fragment): BLE_KLEPN - Experimental evidence at protein level: Swiss-Prot protein existence level 1. Binding protein with a strong affinity to the bleomycin family of antibiotics. Binds to CL990; an antimitotic-antibiotic compound. From Klebsiella pneumoniae.
   8499..8620    +  polyA_signal   SV40 poly(A) signal: SV40 polyadenylation signal
   8691..8713    -  protein_bind   lac operator (fragment): The lac repressor binds to the lac operator to inhibit transcription in E. coli. This inhibition can be relieved by adding lactose or isopropyl-β-D-thiogalactopyranoside (IPTG). lac repressor encoded by lacI
   8717..8747    -  promoter       lac promoter: promoter for the E. coli lac operon
   8762..8783    -  protein_bind   CAP binding site: CAP binding activates transcription in the presence of cAMP. E. coli catabolite activator protein
   8796..8888    -  CDS            lacI (fragment): lac repressor; lacI; The lac repressor binds to the lac operator to inhibit transcription in E. coli. This inhibition can be relieved by adding lactose or isopropyl-β-D-thiogalactopyranoside (IPTG).
   9071..9659    -  rep_origin     ori: high-copy-number ColE1/pMB1/pBR322/pUC origin of replication
   9830..10690   -  CDS            AmpR: β-lactamase; bla; confers resistance to ampicillin, carbenicillin, and related antibiotics
  10691..10795   -  promoter       AmpR promoter: bla
