[The description below was written by a language model from this plasmid's Addgene catalogue record and pLannotate feature annotations shown in this document.]
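Description:
EF1a_MYC Thr58Ala_P2A_Hygro_Barcode is an HIV-1-based lentiviral transfer plasmid for stable expression of a mutant human c-Myc in mammalian cells. The parental backbone is recorded as unknown. The annotated layout is that of a third-generation-style vector. A CMV enhancer/promoter is fused to a truncated 5' LTR to drive genomic RNA production in packaging cells. This is followed by the Ψ packaging signal with a gag fragment, the Rev response element for nuclear export of the unspliced RNA, and the cPPT/CTS. A second truncated LTR, preceded by a loxP site, closes the provirus and is followed by a bGH polyadenylation signal. In bacteria the plasmid replicates from a high-copy ColE1/pUC-type origin and is selected with ampicillin (AmpR). An f1 origin is also present. Outside the LTRs sits an SV40/EM7-driven bleomycin/Zeocin resistance cassette with an SV40 poly(A), although the catalogue entry lists only hygromycin as the mammalian marker.

The payload is driven by the constitutive EF-1α promoter. It consists of the 1,317 bp human MYC coding sequence carrying a threonine-to-alanine substitution at residue 58. According to the construct name, this is linked through a P2A self-cleaving peptide to the hygromycin phosphotransferase gene (hph). One transcript therefore yields both the transcription factor and the selection marker as separate proteins. The P2A and the barcode are not annotated in the feature table, so the barcode's exact position is not stated. The record says the barcode allows the expressed transcript to be identified in single-cell RNA-seq. The associated work used such vectors in pooled overexpression screens of cellular reprogramming, with paired fitness and single-cell transcriptomic readouts.
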