Addgene plasmid #120513: EF1a_MYC Thr58Ala_P2A_Hygro_Barcode
Purpose: Barcoded lentiviral vector to express MYC Thr58Ala in mammalian cells under control of EF1a promoter. Barcoded for transcript detection in single cell RNA-seq.
Depositing lab: Prashant Mali. Depositing organization: University of California, San Diego (UCSD). Publication: Mapping Cellular Reprogramming via Pooled Overexpression Screens with Paired Fitness and Single-Cell RNA-Sequencing Readout. Parekh U, Wu Y, Zhao D, Worlikar A, Shah N, Zhang K, Mali P. Cell Syst. 2018 Nov 12. pii: S2405-4712(18)30433-2. doi: 10.1016/j.cels.2018.10.008. PubMed 30448000.
Backbone
  Vector backbone: Unknown
  Backbone size w/o insert (bp): 9514
  Vector type: Lentiviral
  Selectable markers: Hygromycin
Growth in bacteria
  Bacterial resistance: Ampicillin, 100 μg/mL
  Growth temperature: 37°C
  Growth strain: Stbl3
  Copy number: High Copy
Gene/Insert
  Gene/Insert name: MYC Thr58Ala
  Species: H. sapiens (human)
  Insert size (bp): 1317
  Mutation: Point mutation changing Threonine to Alanine at amino acid 58
  Entrez Gene: MYC (a.k.a. MRTL, MYCC, bHLHe39, c-Myc)
  Promoter: EF1a
  Cloning method: Gibson Cloning
  Sequencing primers: 5′ 5'-ttctcaagcctcagacagtgg-3'
Terms and licenses: Academic/Nonprofit Terms; Industry Terms: Not Available to Industry
Depositor comments: 5' cloning site: BamHI (not destroyed), 3' cloning site: BamHI (not destroyed).
How to cite: EF1a_MYC Thr58Ala_P2A_Hygro_Barcode was a gift from Prashant Mali (Addgene plasmid # 120513 ; http://n2t.net/addgene:120513 ; RRID:Addgene_120513)
