>Addgene plasmid #120513 | EF1a_MYC Thr58Ala_P2A_Hygro_Barcode | depositor partial sequence | sequence record 228907 | MYC Thr58Ala gene
ATGCCCCTCAACGTTAGCTTCACCAACAGGAACTATGACCTCGACTACGACTCGGTGCAGCCGTATTTCT
ACTGCGACGAGGAGGAGAACTTCTACCAGCAGCAGCAGCAGAGCGAGCTGCAGCCCCCGGCGCCCAGCGA
GGATATCTGGAAGAAATTCGAGCTGCTGCCCGCCCCGCCCCTGTCCCCTAGCCGCCGCTCCGGGCTCTGC
TCGCCCTCCTACGTTGCGGTCACACCCTTCTCCCTTCGGGGAGACAACGACGGCGGTGGCGGGAGCTTCT
CCACGGCCGACCAGCTGGAGATGGTGACCGAGCTGCTGGGAGGAGACATGGTGAACCAGAGTTTCATCTG
CGACCCGGACGACGAGACCTTCATCAAAAACATCATCATCCAGGACTGTATGTGGAGCGGCTTCTCGGCC
GCCGCCAAGCTCGTCTCAGAGAAGCTGGCCTCCTACCAGGCTGCGCGCAAAGACAGCGGCAGCCCGAACC
CCGCCCGCGGCCACAGCGTCTGCTCCACCTCCAGCTTGTACCTGCAGGATCTGAGCGCCGCCGCCTCAGA
GTGCATCGACCCCTCGGTGGTCTTCCCCTACCCTCTCAACGACAGCAGCTCGCCCAAGTCCTGCGCCTCG
CAAGACTCCAGCGCCTTCTCTCCGTCCTCGGATTCTCTGCTCTCCTCGACGGAGTCCTCCCCGCAGGGCA
GCCCCGAGCCCCTGGTGCTCCATGAGGAGACACCGCCCACCACCAGCAGCGACTCTGAGGAGGAACAAGA
AGATGAGGAAGAAATCGATGTTGTTTCTGTGGAAAAGAGGCAGGCTCCTGGCAAAAGGTCAGAGTCTGGA
TCACCTTCTGCTGGAGGCCACAGCAAACCTCCTCACAGCCCACTGGTCCTCAAGAGGTGCCACGTCTCCA
CACATCAGCACAACTACGCAGCGCCTCCCTCCACTCGGAAGGACTATCCTGCTGCCAAGAGGGTCAAGTT
GGACAGTGTCAGAGTCCTGAGACAGATCAGCAACAACCGAAAATGCACCAGCCCCAGGTCCTCGGACACC
GAGGAGAATGTCAAGAGGCGAACACACAACGTCTTGGAGCGCCAGAGGAGGAACGAGCTAAAACGGAGCT
TTTTTGCCCTGCGTGACCAGATCCCGGAGTTGGAAAACAATGAAAAGGCCCCCAAGGTAGTTATCCTTAA
AAAAGCCACAGCATACATCCTGTCCGTCCAAGCAGAGGAGCAAAAGCTCATTTCTGAAGAGGACTTGTTG
CGGAAACGACGAGAACAGTTGAAACACAAACTTGAACAGCTACGGAACTCTTGTGCG
