>Addgene plasmid #120513 | EF1a_MYC Thr58Ala_P2A_Hygro_Barcode | depositor partial sequence | sequence record 228908 | MYC Thr58Ala barcode
CTGCGAACGTTTACCGAATT
